>Addgene plasmid #207348 | pQE-80L 2xHis-LRRK2 Armadillo F283A | addgene full sequence | sequence record 413057 | Addgene NGS Result
CTCGAGAAATCATAAAAAATTTATTTGCTTTGTGAGCGGATAACAATTATAATAGATTCAATTGTGAGCG
GATAACAATTTCACACAGAATTCATTAAAGAGGAGAAATTAACTATGCATCACCATCACCATCACAGAGG
ATCGCATCACCATCACCATCACGGATCCATGGCTAGTGGCAGCTGTCAGGGGTGCGAAGAGGACGAGGAA
ACTCTGAAGAAGTTGATAGTCAGGCTGAACAATGTCCAGGAAGGAAAACAGATAGAAACGCTGGTCCAAA
TCCTGGAGGATCTGCTGGTGTTCACGTACTCCGAGCGCGCCTCCAAGTTATTTCAAGGCAAAAATATCCA
TGTGCCTCTGTTGATCGTCTTGGACTCCTATATGAGAGTCGCGAGTGTGCAGCAGGTGGGTTGGTCACTT
CTGTGCAAATTAATAGAAGTCTGTCCAGGTACAATGCAAAGCTTAATGGGACCCCAGGATGTTGGAAATG
ATTGGGAAGTCCTTGGTGTTCACCAATTGATTCTTAAAATGCTAACAGTTCATAATGCCAGTGTAAACTT
GTCAGTGATTGGACTGAAGACCTTAGATCTCCTCCTAACTTCAGGTAAAATCACCTTGCTGATATTGGAT
GAAGAAAGTGATATTTTCATGTTAATTTTTGATGCCATGCACTCATTTCCAGCCAATGATGAAGTCCAGA
AACTTGGATGCAAAGCTTTACATGTGCTGTTTGAGAGAGTCTCAGAGGAGCAACTGACTGAATTTGTTGA
GAACAAAGATTATATGATATTGTTAAGTGCGTTAACAAATTTTAAAGATGAAGAGGAAATTGTGCTTCAT
GTGCTGCATTGTTTACATTCCCTAGCGATTCCTTGCAATAATGTGGAAGTCCTCATGAGTGGCAATGTCA
GGTGTTATAATATTGTGGTGGAAGCTATGAAAGCATTCCCTATGAGTGAAAGAATTCAAGAAGTGAGTTG
CTGTTTGCTCCATAGGCTTACATTAGGTAATTTTGCCAATATCCTGGTATTAAACGAAGTCCATGAGTTT
GTGGTGAAAGCTGTGCAGCAGTACCCAGAGAATGCAGCATTGCAGATCTCAGCGCTCAGCTGTTTGGCCC
TCCTCACTGAGACTATTTTCTTAAATCAAGATTTAGAGGAAAAGAATGAGAATCAAGAGAATGATGATGA
GGGGGAAGAAGATAAATTGTTTTGGCTGGAAGCCTGTTACAAAGCATTAACGTGGCATAGAAAGAACAAG
CACGTGCAGGAGGCCGCATGCTGGGCACTAAATAATCTCCTTATGTACCAAAACAGTTTACATGAGAAGA
TTGGAGATGAAGATGGCCATTTCCCAGCTCATAGGGAAGTGATGCTCTCCATGCTGATGCATTCTTCATC
AAAGGAAGTTTTCCAGGCATCTGCGAATGCATTGTCAACTCTCTTAGAACAAAATGTTAATTTCAGAAAA
ATACTGTTATCAAAAGGAATACACCTGAATGTTTTGGAGTTAATGCAGAAGCATATACATTCTCCTGAAG
TGGCTGAAAGTGGCTGTAAAATGCTAAATCATCTTTTTGAAGGAAGCAACACTTCCCTGGATATAATGGC
AGCAGTGGTCCCCAAAATACTAACAGTTATGAAACGTCATGAGACATCATTACCAGTGCAGCTGGAGGCG
CTTCGAGCTATTTTACATTTTATAGTGCCTGGCATGCCAGAAGAATCCAGGGAGGATACAGAATTTCATC
ATAAGCTAAATATGGTTAAAAAACAGTGTTTCAAGAATGATATTCACAAACTGGTCCTAGCAGCTTTGAA
CAGGTAGTCTAGAATTCCCTGCAGGTAATTAAATAAGCTTAATTAGCTGAGCTTGGACTCCTGTTGATAG
ATCCAGTAATGACCTCAGAACTCCATCTGGATTTGTTCAGAACGCTCGGTTGCCGCCGGGCGTTTTTTAT
TGGTGAGAATCCAAGCTAGCTTGGCGAGATTTTCAGGAGCTAAGGAAGCTAAAATGGAGAAAAAAATCAC
TGGATATACCACCGTTGATATATCCCAATGGCATCGTAAAGAACATTTTGAGGCATTTCAGTCAGTTGCT
CAATGTACCTATAACCAGACCGTTCAGCTGGATATTACGGCCTTTTTAAAGACCGTAAAGAAAAATAAGC
ACAAGTTTTATCCGGCCTTTATTCACATTCTTGCCCGCCTGATGAATGCTCATCCGGAATTTCGTATGGC
AATGAAAGACGGTGAGCTGGTGATATGGGATAGTGTTCACCCTTGTTACACCGTTTTCCATGAGCAAACT
GAAACGTTTTCATCGCTCTGGAGTGAATACCACGACGATTTCCGGCAGTTTCTACACATATATTCGCAAG
ATGTGGCGTGTTACGGTGAAAACCTGGCCTATTTCCCTAAAGGGTTTATTGAGAATATGTTTTTCGTCTC
AGCCAATCCCTGGGTGAGTTTCACCAGTTTTGATTTAAACGTGGCCAATATGGACAACTTCTTCGCCCCC
GTTTTCACCATGGGCAAATATTATACGCAAGGCGACAAGGTGCTGATGCCGCTGGCGATTCAGGTTCATC
ATGCCGTTTGTGATGGCTTCCATGTCGACAGAATGCTTAATGAATTACAACAGTACTGCGATGAGTGGCA
GGGCGGGGCGTAATTTTTTTAAGGCAGTTATTGGTGCCCTTAAACGCCTGGGGTAATGACTCTCTAGCTT
GAGGCATCAAATAAAACGAAAGGCTCAGTCGAAAGACTGGGCCTTTCGTTTTATCTGTTGTTTGTCGGTG
AACGCTCTCCTGAGTAGGACAAATCCGCCCTCTAGATTACGTGCAGTCGATGATAAGCTGTCAAACATGA
GAATTGTGCCTAATGAGTGAGCTAACTTACATTAATTGCGTTGCGCTCACTGCCCGCTTTCCAGTCGGGA
AACCTGTCGTGCCAGCTGCATTAATGAATCGGCCAACGCGCGGGGAGAGGCGGTTTGCGTATTGGGCGCC
AGGGTGGTTTTTCTTTTCACCAGTGAGACGGGCAACAGCTGATTGCCCTTCACCGCCTGGCCCTGAGAGA
GTTGCAGCAAGCGGTCCACGCTGGTTTGCCCCAGCAGGCGAAAATCCTGTTTGATGGTGGTTAACGGCGG
GATATAACATGAGCTGTCTTCGGTATCGTCGTATCCCACTACCGAGATATCCGCACCAACGCGCAGCCCG
GACTCGGTAATGGCGCGCATTGCGCCCAGCGCCATCTGATCGTTGGCAACCAGCATCGCAGTGGGAACGA
TGCCCTCATTCAGCATTTGCATGGTTTGTTGAAAACCGGACATGGCACTCCAGTCGCCTTCCCGTTCCGC
TATCGGCTGAATTTGATTGCGAGTGAGATATTTATGCCAGCCAGCCAGACGCAGACGCGCCGAGACAGAA
CTTAATGGGCCCGCTAACAGCGCGATTTGCTGGTGACCCAATGCGACCAGATGCTCCACGCCCAGTCGCG
TACCGTCTTCATGGGAGAAAATAATACTGTTGATGGGTGTCTGGTCAGAGACATCAAGAAATAACGCCGG
AACATTAGTGCAGGCAGCTTCCACAGCAATGGCATCCTGGTCATCCAGCGGATAGTTAATGATCAGCCCA
CTGACGCGTTGCGCGAGAAGATTGTGCACCGCCGCTTTACAGGCTTCGACGCCGCTTCGTTCTACCATCG
ACACCACCACGCTGGCACCCAGTTGATCGGCGCGAGATTTAATCGCCGCGACAATTTGCGACGGCGCGTG
CAGGGCCAGACTGGAGGTGGCAACGCCAATCAGCAACGACTGTTTGCCCGCCAGTTGTTGTGCCACGCGG
TTGGGAATGTAATTCAGCTCCGCCATCGCCGCTTCCACTTTTTCCCGCGTTTTCGCAGAAACGTGGCTGG
CCTGGTTCACCACGCGGGAAACGGTCTGATAAGAGACACCGGCATACTCTGCGACATCGTATAACGTTAC
TGGTTTCACATTCACCACCCTGAATTGACTCTCTTCCGGGCGCTATCATGCCATACCGCGAAAGGTTTTG
CACCATTCGATGGTGTCGGAATTTCGGGCAGCGTTGGGTCCTGGCCACGGGTGCGCATGATCTAGAGCTG
CCTCGCGCGTTTCGGTGATGACGGTGAAAACCTCTGACACATGCAGCTCCCGGAGACGGTCACAGCTTGT
CTGTAAGCGGATGCCGGGAGCAGACAAGCCCGTCAGGGCGCGTCAGCGGGTGTTGGCGGGTGTCGGGGCG
CAGCCATGACCCAGTCACGTAGCGATAGCGGAGTGTATACTGGCTTAACTATGCGGCATCAGAGCAGATT
GTACTGAGAGTGCACCATATGCGGTGTGAAATACCGCACAGATGCGTAAGGAGAAAATACCGCATCAGGC
GCTCTTCCGCTTCCTCGCTCACTGACTCGCTGCGCTCGGTCGTTCGGCTGCGGCGAGCGGTATCAGCTCA
CTCAAAGGCGGTAATACGGTTATCCACAGAATCAGGGGATAACGCAGGAAAGAACATGTGAGCAAAAGGC
CAGCAAAAGGCCAGGAACCGTAAAAAGGCCGCGTTGCTGGCGTTTTTCCATAGGCTCCGCCCCCCTGACG
AGCATCACAAAAATCGACGCTCAAGTCAGAGGTGGCGAAACCCGACAGGACTATAAAGATACCAGGCGTT
TCCCCCTGGAAGCTCCCTCGTGCGCTCTCCTGTTCCGACCCTGCCGCTTACCGGATACCTGTCCGCCTTT
CTCCCTTCGGGAAGCGTGGCGCTTTCTCATAGCTCACGCTGTAGGTATCTCAGTTCGGTGTAGGTCGTTC
GCTCCAAGCTGGGCTGTGTGCACGAACCCCCCGTTCAGCCCGACCGCTGCGCCTTATCCGGTAACTATCG
TCTTGAGTCCAACCCGGTAAGACACGACTTATCGCCACTGGCAGCAGCCACTGGTAACAGGATTAGCAGA
GCGAGGTATGTAGGCGGTGCTACAGAGTTCTTGAAGTGGTGGCCTAACTACGGCTACACTAGAAGGACAG
TATTTGGTATCTGCGCTCTGCTGAAGCCAGTTACCTTCGGAAAAAGAGTTGGTAGCTCTTGATCCGGCAA
ACAAACCACCGCTGGTAGCGGTGGTTTTTTTGTTTGCAAGCAGCAGATTACGCGCAGAAAAAAAGGATCT
CAAGAAGATCCTTTGATCTTTTCTACGGGGTCTGACGCTCAGTGGAACGAAAACTCACGTTAAGGGATTT
TGGTCATGAGATTATCAAAAAGGATCTTCACCTAGATCCTTTTAAATTAAAAATGAAGTTTTAAATCAAT
CTAAAGTATATATGAGTAAACTTGGTCTGACAGTTACCAATGCTTAATCAGTGAGGCACCTATCTCAGCG
ATCTGTCTATTTCGTTCATCCATAGTTGCCTGACTCCCCGTCGTGTAGATAACTACGATACGGGAGGGCT
TACCATCTGGCCCCAGTGCTGCAATGATACCGCGAGACCCACGCTCACCGGCTCCAGATTTATCAGCAAT
AAACCAGCCAGCCGGAAGGGCCGAGCGCAGAAGTGGTCCTGCAACTTTATCCGCCTCCATCCAGTCTATT
AATTGTTGCCGGGAAGCTAGAGTAAGTAGTTCGCCAGTTAATAGTTTGCGCAACGTTGTTGCCATTGCTA
CAGGCATCGTGGTGTCACGCTCGTCGTTTGGTATGGCTTCATTCAGCTCCGGTTCCCAACGATCAAGGCG
AGTTACATGATCCCCCATGTTGTGCAAAAAAGCGGTTAGCTCCTTCGGTCCTCCGATCGTTGTCAGAAGT
AAGTTGGCCGCAGTGTTATCACTCATGGTTATGGCAGCACTGCATAATTCTCTTACTGTCATGCCATCCG
TAAGATGCTTTTCTGTGACTGGTGAGTACTCAACCAAGTCATTCTGAGAATAGTGTATGCGGCGACCGAG
TTGCTCTTGCCCGGCGTCAATACGGGATAATACCGCGCCACATAGCAGAACTTTAAAAGTGCTCATCATT
GGAAAACGTTCTTCGGGGCGAAAACTCTCAAGGATCTTACCGCTGTTGAGATCCAGTTCGATGTAACCCA
CTCGTGCACCCAACTGATCTTCAGCATCTTTTACTTTCACCAGCGTTTCTGGGTGAGCAAAAACAGGAAG
GCAAAATGCCGCAAAAAAGGGAATAAGGGCGACACGGAAATGTTGAATACTCATACTCTTCCTTTTTCAA
TATTATTGAAGCATTTATCAGGGTTATTGTCTCATGAGCGGATACATATTTGAATGTATTTAGAAAAATA
AACAAATAGGGGTTCCGCGCACATTTCCCCGAAAAGTGCCACCTGACGTCTAAGAAACCATTATTATCAT
GACATTAACCTATAAAAATAGGCGTATCACGAGGCCCTTTCGTCTTCAC
Features (pLannotate 1.2.2; 18 found; start..end, strand, type, name):
     10..54      +  promoter       T5 promoter: bacteriophage T5 promoter for E. coli RNA polymerase, with embedded lac operator
     62..78      +  protein_bind   lac operator: The lac repressor binds to the lac operator to inhibit transcription in E. coli. This inhibition can be relieved by adding lactose or isopropyl-β-D-thiogalactopyranoside (IPTG). lac repressor encoded by lacI
    118..135     +  CDS            7xHis (fragment): 6xHis affinity tag
    145..162     +  CDS            7xHis (fragment): 6xHis affinity tag
    169..1824    +  CDS            LRRK2 (fragment): LRRK2_HUMAN - Also known as PARK8. Experimental evidence at protein level: Swiss-Prot protein existence level 1. Serine/threonine-protein kinase which phosphorylates a broad range of proteins involved in multiple processes such as neuronal plasticity, autophagy, and vesicle trafficking (PubMed:20949042, PubMed:22012985, PubMed:26824392, PubMed:29125462, PubMed:28720718, PubMed:29127255, PubMed:30398148, PubMed:29212815, PubMed:30635421, PubMed:21850687, PubMed:23395371, PubMed:17114044, PubMed:24687852, PubMed:26014385, PubMed:25201882). Is a key regulator of RAB GTPases by regulating the GTP/
   1876..1970    +  terminator     lambda t0 terminator: transcription terminator from phage lambda
   1985..2013    +  promoter       cat promoter (fragment): promoter of the E. coli cat gene encoding chloramphenicol acetyltransferase
   2014..2673    +  CDS            CmR: chloramphenicol acetyltransferase; cat; confers resistance to chloramphenicol
   2738..2824    +  terminator     rrnB T1 terminator: Escherichia coli rrnB; transcription terminator T1 from the E. coli rrnB gene
   2847..2864    -  promoter       tet promoter (fragment): E. coli promoter for tetracycline efflux protein gene
   2883..2904    -  protein_bind   CAP binding site: CAP binding activates transcription in the presence of cAMP. E. coli catabolite activator protein
   2917..3999    -  CDS            lacI: lac repressor; lacI; The lac repressor binds to the lac operator to inhibit transcription in E. coli. This inhibition can be relieved by adding lactose or isopropyl-β-D-thiogalactopyranoside (IPTG).
   4000..4077    -  promoter       lacIq promoter: lacI (mutant); In the lacIq allele, a single base change in the promoter boosts expression of the lacI gene about 10-fold.
   4126..4167    +  CDS            rop (fragment): Rop protein, which maintains plasmids at low copy number; rop
   4269..4409    +  misc_feature   bom: basis of mobility region from pBR322
   4595..5183    -  rep_origin     ori: high-copy-number ColE1/pMB1/pBR322/pUC origin of replication
   5354..6214    -  CDS            AmpR: β-lactamase; bla; confers resistance to ampicillin, carbenicillin, and related antibiotics
   6215..6319    -  promoter       AmpR promoter: bla
