[The description below was written by a language model from this plasmid's Addgene catalogue record and pLannotate feature annotations shown in this document.]
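Description:
pQE-80L 2xHis-LRRK2 Armadillo F283A is a bacterial expression plasmid of about 6.4 kb, built on the pQE-80L backbone, for producing the N-terminal Armadillo domain of human LRRK2 in E. coli. It replicates from a ColE1/pMB1-type origin, is listed as high copy, and is selected with ampicillin through a β-lactamase gene driven by its own promoter. The annotated sequence also contains a chloramphenicol acetyltransferase coding sequence preceded by only a fragment of the cat promoter and followed by the rrnB T1 terminator. This is a carry-over of the backbone, and chloramphenicol is not listed as a selection marker. A pBR322 bom region and a short rop remnant are also present.

The expression cassette uses the bacteriophage T5 promoter, which is recognised by E. coli RNA polymerase, together with lac operator sequences. The plasmid carries lacI under the stronger lacIq promoter, so it supplies its own repressor. Transcription is therefore held off until IPTG is added, without depending on a particular host genotype. Downstream of the promoter, two consecutive polyhistidine tags are followed by the LRRK2 fragment covering residues 1–552, and the phage lambda t0 terminator closes the unit. The tandem His tags at the N terminus allow purification by immobilised metal affinity chromatography. The insert was assembled by Gibson cloning.

The insert carries an F283A point substitution within the Armadillo domain. The record does not state the mutation's functional consequence. The associated publication concerns Rab12 GTPase as an activator of the Parkinson's disease-linked LRRK2 kinase, so a plausible use is as a mutant recombinant protein for comparison in biochemical studies of this domain.
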