Addgene plasmid #207348: pQE-80L 2xHis-LRRK2 Armadillo F283A
Purpose: Bacterial expression of LRRK2 Armadillo
Depositing lab: Suzanne Pfeffer. Depositing organization: Stanford University. Publication: Genome-wide screen reveals Rab12 GTPase as a critical activator of Parkinson's disease-linked LRRK2 kinase. Dhekne HS, Tonelli F, Yeshaw WM, Chiang CY, Limouse C, Jaimon E, Purlyte E, Alessi DR, Pfeffer SR. Elife. 2023 Oct 24;12:e87098. doi: 10.7554/eLife.87098. PubMed 37874635.
Backbone
  Vector backbone: pQE-80L
  Vector type: Bacterial Expression
Growth in bacteria
  Bacterial resistance: Ampicillin, 100 μg/mL
  Growth temperature: 37°C
  Growth strain: DH5alpha
  Copy number: High Copy
Gene/Insert
  Gene/Insert name: LRRK2 Armadillo
  Species: H. sapiens (human)
  Mutation: F283A; Armadillo domain only (aa 1-552)
  Entrez Gene: LRRK2 (a.k.a. AURA17, DARDARIN, PARK8, RIPK7, ROCO2)
  Tag / fusion protein: 2xHis (N terminal on insert)
  Cloning method: Gibson Cloning
Terms and licenses: Academic/Nonprofit Terms; Industry Terms: Not Available to Industry
How to cite: pQE-80L 2xHis-LRRK2 Armadillo F283A was a gift from Suzanne Pfeffer (Addgene plasmid # 207348 ; http://n2t.net/addgene:207348 ; RRID:Addgene_207348)
